>Addgene plasmid #185249 | pST_SAHS4_k1_0 (pBS0769) | addgene full sequence | sequence record 363764 | Addgene NGS Result
CCACCTGACGTCGACGGATCGGGAGATCTCCCGATCCCCTATGGTGCACTCTCAGTACAATCTGCTCTGA
TGCCGCATAGTTAAGCCAGTATCTGCTCCCTGCTTGTGTGTTGGAGGTCGCTGAGTAGTGCGCGAGCAAA
ATTTAAGCTACAACAAGGCAAGGCTTGACCGACAATTGCATGAAGAATCTGCTTAGGGTTAGGCGTTTTG
CGCTGCTTCGCGATGTACGGGCCAGATATACGCGTTGACATTGATTATTGACTAGTTATTAATAGTAATC
AATTACGGGGTCATTAGTTCATAGCCCATATATGGAGTTCCGCGTTACATAACTTACGGTAAATGGCCCG
CCTGGCTGACCGCCCAACGACCCCCGCCCATTGACGTCAATAATGACGTATGTTCCCATAGTAACGCCAA
TAGGGACTTTCCATTGACGTCAATGGGTGGAGTATTTACGGTAAACTGCCCACTTGGCAGTACATCAAGT
GTATCATATGCCAAGTACGCCCCCTATTGACGTCAATGACGGTAAATGGCCCGCCTGGCATTATGCCCAG
TACATGACCTTATGGGACTTTCCTACTTGGCAGTACATCTACGTATTAGTCATCGCTATTACCATGGTGA
TGCGGTTTTGGCAGTACATCAATGGGCGTGGATAGCGGTTTGACTCACGGGGATTTCCAAGTCTCCACCC
CATTGACGTCAATGGGAGTTTGTTTTGGCACCAAAATCAACGGGACTTTCCAAAATGTCGTAACAACTCC
GCCCCATTGACGCAAATGGGCGGTAGGCGTGTACGGTGGGAGGTCTATATAAGCAGAGCTCTCTGGCTAA
CTAGAGAACCCACTGCTTACTGGCTTATCGAAATTAATACGACTCACTATAGGGAGACCCAAGCTGGCTA
GCCACCATGAGCCCCGCCCTGGTGAGGGTGATCCTGTGCGGCCTGGTGGTGACCATCGCTGCCAGGCCCC
ACGACGAGAGCAAGGCTCAGTGGACCGGCAAGCCCTGGCTGGGAAAGTGGGAGAGCATCGACGGCACCCC
CGAGAACTGGGAGGCCTTCGTGAAGGCCGCCAACATCCCCCCCAAGGACCAGGCCCTGTACAACGGCAAG
CAGAAGACCCTGCTGAAGTACTGGAAGGAGGCCGGCGAGGACCACTACCACGTGCAGACCAGCTTCCCCG
GAACCGAGCACAAGATGGAGACAAGCTTCAAGATGGGCCAGGAGGGCACCCTGAGCCACGACGGCGTGGA
CCTGAAGTACGTGTGCACCGAGGACGGCGAGCAGCTGATCACCAAGATCAACATCCCCAGCAAGAACCAG
GAGACAATCGTGACCGACACCGCCACCGGCGACGACCTGGAGCAGACCTTCACCAGCAACGGCGTGACCG
GCAAGAGGTGGTACAAGAAGATCCACGCCTGAACCCGCTGATCAGCCTCGACTGTGCCTTCTAGTTGCCA
GCCATCTGTTGTTTGCCCCTCCCCCGTGCCTTCCTTGACCCTGGAAGGTGCCACTCCCACTGTCCTTTCC
TAATAAAATGAGGAAATTGCATCGCATTGTCTGAGTAGGTGTCATTCTATTCTGGGGGGTGGGGTGGGGC
AGGACAGCAAGGGGGAGGATTGGGAAGACAATAGCAGGCATGCTGGGGATGCGGTGGGCTCTATGGCTTC
TGAGGCGGAAAGAACCAGCTGGGGCTCTAGGGGGTATCCCC
[124 nt withheld, positions 1722-1845]
C
[91 nt withheld, positions 1847-1937]
A
[49 nt withheld, positions 1939-1987]
CCTTTGACGTTGGAGTCCACGTTCTTT
[37 nt withheld, positions 2015-2051]
ACCCTATCTCGGTCTATTCTTTTGATTTATAAGGGATTTTGCCGATTTCGGCCTATTGGTTAAAAAATGA
GCTGATTTAACAAAAATTTAACGCGAATTAATTCTGTGGAATGTGTGTCAGTTAGGGTGTGGAAAGTCCC
CAGGCTCCCCAGCAGGCAGAAGTATGCAAAGCATGCATCTCAATTAGTCAGCAACCAGGTGTGGAAAGTC
CCCAGGCTCCCCAGCAGGCAGAAGTATGCAAAGCATGCATCTCAATTAGTCAGCAACCATAGTCCCGCCC
CTAACTCCGCCCATCCCGCCCCTAACTCCGCCCAGTTCCGCCCATTCTCCGCCCCATGGCTGACTAATTT
TTTTTATTTATGCAGAGGCCGAGGCCGCCTCTGCCTCTGAGCTATTCCAGAAGTAGTGAGGAGGCTTTTT
TGGAGGCCTAGGCTTTTGCAAAAAGCTCCCGGGAGCTTGTATATCCATTTTCGGATCTGATCAGCACGTG
TTGACAATTAATCATCGGCATAGTATATCGGCATAGTATAATACGACAAGGTGAGGAACTAAACCATGGC
CAAGTTGACCAGTGCCGTTCCGGTGCTCACCGCGCGCGACGTCGCCGGAGCGGTCGAGTTCTGGACCGAC
CGGCTCGGGTTCTCCCGGGACTTCGTGGAGGACGACTTCGCCGGTGTGGTCCGGGACGACGTGACCCTGT
TCATCAGCGCGGTCCAGGACCAGGTGGTGCCGGACAACACCCTGGCCTGGGTGTGGGTGCGCGGCCTGGA
CGAGCTGTACGCCGAGTGGTCGGAGGTCGTGTCCACGAACTTCCGGGACGCCTCCGGGCCGGCCATGACC
GAGATCGGCGAGCAGCCGTGGGGGCGGGAGTTCGCCCTGCGCGACCCGGCCGGCAACTGCGTGCACTTCG
TGGCCGAGGAGCAGGACTGACACGTGCTACGAGATTTCGATTCCACCGCCGCCTTCTATGAAAGGTTGGG
CTTCGGAATCGTTTTCCGGGACGCCGGCTGGATGATCCTCCAGCGCGGGGATCTCATGCTGGAGTTCTTC
GCCCACCCCAACTTGTTTATTGCAGCTTATAATGGTTACAAATAAAGCAATAGCATCACAAATTTCACAA
ATAAAGCATTTTTTTCACTGCATTCTAGTTGTGGTTTGTCCAAACTCATCAATGTATCTTATCATGTCTG
TATACCGTCGACCTCTAGCTAGAGCTTGGCGTAATCATGGTCATAGCTGTTTCCTGTGTGAAATTGTTAT
CCGCTCACAATTCCACACAACATACGAGCCGGAAGCATAAAGTGTAAAGCCTGGGGTGCCTAATGAGTGA
GCTAACTTACATTAATTGCGTTGCGCTCACTGCCCGCTTTCCAGTCGGGAAACCTGTCGTGCCAGCTGCA
TTAATGAATCGGCCAACGCGCGGGGAGAGGCGGTTTGCGTATTGGGCGCTCTTCCGCTTCCTCGCTCACT
GACTCGCTGCGCTCGGTCGTTCGGCTGCGGCGAGCGGTATCAGCTCACTCAAAGGCGGTAATACGGTTAT
CCACAGAATCAGGGGATAACGCAGGAAAGAACATGTGAGCAAAAGGCCAGCAAAAGGCCAGGAACCGTAA
AAAGGCCGCGTTGCTGGCGTTTTTCCATAGGCTCCGCCCCCCTGACGAGCATCACAAAAATCGACGCTCA
AGTCAGAGGTGGCGAAACCCGACAGGACTATAAAGATACCAGGCGTTTCCCCCTGGAAGCTCCCTCGTGC
GCTCTCCTGTTCCGACCCTGCCGCTTACCGGATACCTGTCCGCCTTTCTCCCTTCGGGAAGCGTGGCGCT
TTCTCATAGCTCACGCTGTAGGTATCTCAGTTCGGTGTAGGTCGTTCGCTCCAAGCTGGGCTGTGTGCAC
GAACCCCCCGTTCAGCCCGACCGCTGCGCCTTATCCGGTAACTATCGTCTTGAGTCCAACCCGGTAAGAC
ACGACTTATCGCCACTGGCAGCAGCCACTGGTAACAGGATTAGCAGAGCGAGGTATGTAGGCGGTGCTAC
AGAGTTCTTGAAGTGGTGGCCTAACTACGGCTACACTAGAAGAACAGTATTTGGTATCTGCGCTCTGCTG
AAGCCAGTTACCTTCGGAAAAAGAGTTGGTAGCTCTTGATCCGGCAAACAAACCACCGCTGGTAGCGGTG
GTTTTTTTGTTTGCAAGCAGCAGATTACGCGCAGAAAAAAAGGATCTCAAGAAGATCCTTTGATCTTTTC
TACGGGGTCTGACGCTCAGTGGAACGAAAACTCACGTTAAGGGATTTTGGTCATGAGATTATCAAAAAGG
ATCTTCACCTAGATCCTTTTAAATTAAAAATGAAGTTTTAAATCAATCTAAAGTATATATGAGTAAACTT
GGTCTGACAGTTACCAATGCTTAATCAGTGAGGCACCTATCTCAGCGATCTGTCTATTTCGTTCATCCAT
AGTTGCCTGACTCCCCGTCGTGTAGATAACTACGATACGGGAGGGCTTACCATCTGGCCCCAGTGCTGCA
ATGATACCGCGAGACCCACGCTCACCGGCTCCAGATTTATCAGCAATAAACCAGCCAGCCGGAAGGGCCG
AGCGCAGAAGTGGTCCTGCAACTTTATCCGCCTCCATCCAGTCTATTAATTGTTGCCGGGAAGCTAGAGT
AAGTAGTTCGCCAGTTAATAGTTTGCGCAACGTTGTTGCCATTGCTACAGGCATCGTGGTGTCACGCTCG
TCGTTTGGTATGGCTTCATTCAGCTCCGGTTCCCAACGATCAAGGCGAGTTACATGATCCCCCATGTTGT
GCAAAAAAGCGGTTAGCTCCTTCGGTCCTCCGATCGTTGTCAGAAGTAAGTTGGCCGCAGTGTTATCACT
CATGGTTATGGCAGCACTGCATAATTCTCTTACTGTCATGCCATCCGTAAGATGCTTTTCTGTGACTGGT
GAGTACTCAACCAAGTCATTCTGAGAATAGTGTATGCGGCGACCGAGTTGCTCTTGCCCGGCGTCAATAC
GGGATAATACCGCGCCACATAGCAGAACTTTAAAAGTGCTCATCATTGGAAAACGTTCTTCGGGGCGAAA
ACTCTCAAGGATCTTACCGCTGTTGAGATCCAGTTCGATGTAACCCACTCGTGCACCCAACTGATCTTCA
GCATCTTTTACTTTCACCAGCGTTTCTGGGTGAGCAAAAACAGGAAGGCAAAATGCCGCAAAAAAGGGAA
TAAGGGCGACACGGAAATGTTGAATACTCATACTCTTCCTTTTTCAATATTATTGAAGCATTTATCAGGG
TTATTGTCTCATGAGCGGATACATATTTGAATGTATTTAGAAAAATAAACAAATAGGGGTTCCGCGCACA
TTTCCCCGAAAAGTG
Features (pLannotate 1.2.2; 20 found; start..end, strand, type, name):
     40..92      -  misc_feature   bom (fragment): basis of mobility region from pBR322
    247..626     +  enhancer       CMV enhancer: human cytomegalovirus immediate early enhancer
    627..830     +  promoter       CMV promoter: human cytomegalovirus (CMV) immediate early promoter
    826..859     +  LTR            5' LTR (truncated) (fragment): truncated 5' long terminal repeat (LTR) from HIV-1
    875..893     +  promoter       T7 promoter: promoter for bacteriophage T7 RNA polymerase
   1452..1676    +  polyA_signal   bGH poly(A) signal: bovine growth hormone polyadenylation signal
   1680..1701    +  promoter       SV40 promoter (fragment): SV40 enhancer and early promoter
   1722..2150    +  rep_origin     f1 ori (sequence partly withheld): f1 bacteriophage origin of replication; arrow indicates direction of (+) strand synthesis
   2164..2493    +  promoter       SV40 promoter: SV40 enhancer and early promoter
   2541..2588    +  promoter       EM7 promoter: synthetic bacterial promoter&nbsp
   2607..2981    +  CDS            BleoR: antibiotic-binding protein; Sh ble from Streptoalloteichus hindustanus; confers resistance to bleomycin, phleomycin, and Zeocin™
   2991..3116    +  CDS            ble (fragment): BLE_KLEPN - Experimental evidence at protein level: Swiss-Prot protein existence level 1. Binding protein with a strong affinity to the bleomycin family of antibiotics. Binds to CL990; an antimitotic-antibiotic compound. From Klebsiella pneumoniae.
   3111..3232    +  polyA_signal   SV40 poly(A) signal: SV40 polyadenylation signal
   3305..3321    -  protein_bind   lac operator: The lac repressor binds to the lac operator to inhibit transcription in E. coli. This inhibition can be relieved by adding lactose or isopropyl-β-D-thiogalactopyranoside (IPTG). lac repressor encoded by lacI
   3329..3359    -  promoter       lac promoter: promoter for the E. coli lac operon
   3374..3395    -  protein_bind   CAP binding site: CAP binding activates transcription in the presence of cAMP. E. coli catabolite activator protein
   3408..3500    -  CDS            lacI (fragment): lac repressor; lacI; The lac repressor binds to the lac operator to inhibit transcription in E. coli. This inhibition can be relieved by adding lactose or isopropyl-β-D-thiogalactopyranoside (IPTG).
   3683..4271    -  rep_origin     ori: high-copy-number ColE1/pMB1/pBR322/pUC origin of replication
   4442..5302    -  CDS            AmpR: β-lactamase; bla; confers resistance to ampicillin, carbenicillin, and related antibiotics
   5303..5407    -  promoter       AmpR promoter: bla
