[The description below was written by a language model from this plasmid's Addgene catalogue record and pLannotate feature annotations shown in this document.]
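Description:
pST_SAHS4_k1_0 (pBS0769) is a 5.4 kb mammalian expression plasmid built on a backbone recorded as YK 02, carrying a 516 bp insert, SAHS4_k1_0, introduced by Gibson cloning. The record attributes the insert to the tardigrade H. dujardini. The plasmid is propagated in E. coli through a high-copy ColE1/pUC-type origin and selected with ampicillin via the β-lactamase gene and its native promoter. An f1 origin is also present, which permits single-stranded DNA production.

Expression of the payload is driven by the human cytomegalovirus immediate early enhancer and promoter, followed by a T7 promoter, and terminated by the bovine growth hormone polyadenylation signal. The automated annotation does not label the insert itself, but the unannotated stretch between the T7 promoter and the bGH poly(A) is about the right size to hold it. No tags or signal peptides are annotated there, so the record does not say whether any are fused to the protein. A second cassette places the Sh ble gene under tandem SV40 early and EM7 promoters with an SV40 poly(A) signal, giving Zeocin/bleomycin resistance in mammalian cells or bacteria. Several short annotated fragments (truncated HIV-1 LTR, a second ble fragment, lacI, bom) are probably backbone remnants or sequence-similarity hits rather than functional elements.

The construct was made for a study testing natural and designed proteins inspired by extremotolerant organisms for condensate formation and attenuation of apoptosis in human cells. SAHS4_k1_0 was among the poorest performers in that apoptosis assay, inducing rather than suppressing cell death. This makes the plasmid useful mainly as a comparator. The depositor names pSecTag2 B as the negative control for the assay.
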