Addgene plasmid #185249: pST_SAHS4_k1_0 (pBS0769)
Purpose: For the mammalian expression of the tardigrade protein SAHS4_k1_0. This is one of the bottom performing targets in our apoptosis assay (it induced apoptosis).
Depositing lab: Pamela Silver. Depositing organization: Harvard Medical School. Publication: Natural and Designed Proteins Inspired by Extremotolerant Organisms Can Form Condensates and Attenuate Apoptosis in Human Cells. Veling MT, Nguyen DT, Thadani NN, Oster ME, Rollins NJ, Brock KP, Bethel NP, Lim S, Baker D, Way JC, Marks DS, Chang RL, Silver PA. ACS Synth Biol. 2022 Mar 18;11(3):1292-1302. doi: 10.1021/acssynbio.1c00572. Epub 2022 Feb 18. PubMed 35176859.
Backbone
  Vector backbone: YK 02
  Vector type: Mammalian Expression
Growth in bacteria
  Bacterial resistance: Ampicillin, 100 μg/mL
  Growth temperature: 37°C
  Growth strain: DH5alpha
  Copy number: High Copy
Gene/Insert
  Gene/Insert name: SAHS4_k1_0
  Species: H. dujardini
  Insert size (bp): 516
  Cloning method: Gibson Cloning
Terms and licenses: Academic/Nonprofit Terms; Industry Terms: Not Available to Industry
Depositor comments: This is one of the bottom performing targets in our apoptosis assay (it induced apoptosis). See supplemental table 2 in our paper to see its performance in our assay. The negative control for this assay is pSecTag2 B which can be obtained from Thermo here https://www.thermofisher.com/order/catalog/product/V90020
How to cite: pST_SAHS4_k1_0 (pBS0769) was a gift from Pamela Silver (Addgene plasmid # 185249 ; http://n2t.net/addgene:185249 ; RRID:Addgene_185249)
